Addgene plasmid #139215: pPD474 CMV MCS (TUPV4)
Purpose: (Empty Backbone) mMoClo TUPV4, with CMV promoter and an MCS
Depositing lab: Joshua Leonard. Depositing organization: Northwestern University. Publication: The COMET toolkit for composing customizable genetic programs in mammalian cells. Donahue PS, Draut JW, Muldoon JJ, Edelstein HI, Bagheri N, Leonard JN. Nat Commun. 2020 Feb 7;11(1):779. doi: 10.1038/s41467-019-14147-5. PubMed 32034124.
Backbone
  Vector backbone: pPD005 pcDNA Golden Gate
  Vector type: Mammalian Expression, Synthetic Biology
Growth in bacteria
  Bacterial resistance: Ampicillin, 100 μg/mL
  Growth temperature: 37°C
  Growth strain: DH5alpha
  Copy number: High Copy
Gene/Insert
  Gene/Insert name: None
Terms and licenses: Academic/Nonprofit Terms; Industry Terms: Not Available to Industry
Depositor comments: Leonard Lab plasmid reference number: L1488
How to cite: pPD474 CMV MCS (TUPV4) was a gift from Joshua Leonard (Addgene plasmid # 139215 ; http://n2t.net/addgene:139215 ; RRID:Addgene_139215)
