[The description below was written by a language model from this plasmid's Addgene catalogue record and pLannotate feature annotations shown in this document.]
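Description:
pPD474 CMV MCS (TUPV4) is an empty mammalian expression backbone built on pPD005, a pcDNA-derived vector adapted for Golden Gate assembly. It serves as position vector 4 among the transcription unit position vectors (TUPVs) of the mMoClo modular cloning scheme that accompanies the COMET toolkit for composing genetic programs in mammalian cells. The 5,079 nt plasmid is maintained in E. coli at high copy through a ColE1/pUC-type origin and is selected with ampicillin via the β-lactamase gene and its native promoter. An f1 origin is also present, which in principle permits single-stranded DNA production.

The expression unit consists of the human cytomegalovirus immediate early enhancer and promoter, followed by a T7 promoter, a gap of roughly 150 nt in which the record's multiple cloning site presumably lies (it is not itself annotated), and the bovine growth hormone polyadenylation signal. No insert is present; a coding sequence cloned into the MCS would be expressed constitutively at high level in transfected mammalian cells. The short "truncated HIV-1 LTR" call at the end of the CMV promoter is a small fragment match and probably does not indicate a lentiviral element.

Downstream, an SV40 early promoter and SV40 poly(A) signal flank only a roughly 100 nt fragment of a bleomycin-resistance gene, so no intact mammalian selection marker is annotated. Fragments of a pBluescript MCS and lacI, plus a lac promoter/operator and CAP binding site, appear to be cloning-history remnants. The Golden Gate type IIS sites implied by the backbone name are not annotated. The plasmid is suited to building a CMV-driven transcription unit for later assembly into multi-unit constructs.
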