Features (pLannotate 1.2.2; 18 found; start..end, strand, type, name):
    199..578     +  enhancer       CMV enhancer: human cytomegalovirus immediate early enhancer
    579..782     +  promoter       CMV promoter: human cytomegalovirus (CMV) immediate early promoter
    778..811     +  LTR            5' LTR (truncated) (fragment): truncated 5' long terminal repeat (LTR) from HIV-1
    827..845     +  promoter       T7 promoter: promoter for bacteriophage T7 RNA polymerase
    992..1103    +  polyA_signal   bGH poly(A) signal: bovine growth hormone polyadenylation signal
   1588..1613    -  misc_feature   MCS (fragment): pBluescript multiple cloning site
   1985..2413    +  rep_origin     f1 ori (sequence partly withheld): f1 bacteriophage origin of replication; arrow indicates direction of (+) strand synthesis
   2418..2440    +  promoter       SV40 promoter (fragment): SV40 enhancer and early promoter
   2441..2632    +  promoter       SV40 promoter: SV40 early promoter
   2659..2757    +  CDS            ble (fragment): BLE_KLEPN - Experimental evidence at protein level: Swiss-Prot protein existence level 1. Binding protein with a strong affinity to the bleomycin family of antibiotics. Binds to CL990; an antimitotic-antibiotic compound. From Klebsiella pneumoniae.
   2752..2873    +  polyA_signal   SV40 poly(A) signal: SV40 polyadenylation signal
   2946..2962    -  protein_bind   lac operator: The lac repressor binds to the lac operator to inhibit transcription in E. coli. This inhibition can be relieved by adding lactose or isopropyl-β-D-thiogalactopyranoside (IPTG). lac repressor encoded by lacI
   2970..3000    -  promoter       lac promoter: promoter for the E. coli lac operon
   3015..3036    -  protein_bind   CAP binding site: CAP binding activates transcription in the presence of cAMP. E. coli catabolite activator protein
   3049..3141    -  CDS            lacI (fragment): lac repressor; lacI; The lac repressor binds to the lac operator to inhibit transcription in E. coli. This inhibition can be relieved by adding lactose or isopropyl-β-D-thiogalactopyranoside (IPTG).
   3324..3912    -  rep_origin     ori: high-copy-number ColE1/pMB1/pBR322/pUC origin of replication
   4083..4943    -  CDS            AmpR: β-lactamase; bla; confers resistance to ampicillin, carbenicillin, and related antibiotics
   4944..5048    -  promoter       AmpR promoter: bla
>Addgene plasmid #139215 | pPD474 CMV MCS (TUPV4) | addgene full sequence | sequence record 324917 | Addgene NGS Result
GACGGATCGGGAGATCGAAGACGGTTACAATATCCCGTGAAGCTTGAGTGGAATCAAGATCTGGGGAGGT
CGCTGAGTAGTGCGCGAGCAAAATTTAAGCTACAACAAGGCAAGGCTTGACCGACAATTGCATGAAGAAT
CTGCTTAGGGTTAGGCGTTTTGCGCTGCTTCGCGATGTACGGGCCAGATATACGCGTTGACATTGATTAT
TGACTAGTTATTAATAGTAATCAATTACGGGGTCATTAGTTCATAGCCCATATATGGAGTTCCGCGTTAC
ATAACTTACGGTAAATGGCCCGCCTGGCTGACCGCCCAACGACCCCCGCCCATTGACGTCAATAATGACG
TATGTTCCCATAGTAACGCCAATAGGGACTTTCCATTGACGTCAATGGGTGGAGTATTTACGGTAAACTG
CCCACTTGGCAGTACATCAAGTGTATCATATGCCAAGTACGCCCCCTATTGACGTCAATGACGGTAAATG
GCCCGCCTGGCATTATGCCCAGTACATGACCTTATGGGACTTTCCTACTTGGCAGTACATCTACGTATTA
GTCATCGCTATTACCATGGTGATGCGGTTTTGGCAGTACATCAATGGGCGTGGATAGCGGTTTGACTCAC
GGGGATTTCCAAGTCTCCACCCCATTGACGTCAATGGGAGTTTGTTTTGGCACCAAAATCAACGGGACTT
TCCAAAATGTCGTAACAACTCCGCCCCATTGACGCAAATGGGCGGTAGGCGTGTACGGTGGGAGGTCTAT
ATAAGCAGAGCTCTCTGGCTAACTAGAGAACCCACTGCTTACTGGCTTATCGAAATTAATACGACTCACT
ATAGGGAGTCCCAAGCTGGCTAGCGTTTAAACTTAAGCTTGGTACCGAGCTCGGATCCACTAGTCCAGTG
TGGTGGAATTCTGCAGATATCCAGCACAGTGGCGGCCGCTCGAGTCTAGAGGGCCCGTTTAAACCCGCTG
ATCAGCCTCGACTGTGCCTTCTAGTTGCCAGCCATCTGTTGTTTGCCCCTCCCCCGTGCCTTCCTTGACC
CTGGAAGGTGCCACTCCCACTGTCCTTTCCTAATAAAATGAGGAAATTGCATCGCATTGTCTGAGTAGGT
GTCATTCTATTCTGGGGGGTGGGGTGGGGCAGGACAGCAAGGGGGAGGATTGGGAAGTCAATAGCAGGCA
TGCTGGGGATGCGGTGGGCTCTATGGCTTCTGAGGCAGGTCGACACTGTTTAACAAGCCCGTCAGTAGAG
CGCATCGCGATAAGCTCTAGAGGGACAGCCCCCCCCCAAAGCCCCCAGGGATGTAATTACGTCCCTCCCC
CGCTAGGGGGCAGCAGCGAGCCGCCCGGGGCTCCGCTCCGGTCCGGCGCTCCCCCCGCATCCCCGAGCCG
GCAGCGTGCGGGGACAGCCCGGGCACGGGGAAGGTGGCACGGGATCGCTTTCCTCTGAACGCTTCTCGCT
GCTCTTTGAGCCTGCAGACACCTGGGGGGATACGGGGAAAAAGCTTTAGGCTGAAAGAGAGATTTAGAAT
GACAGAATCATAGAACGGCCTGCGTACGGATGGGGCTCTAGCTCTAGAGCTTGATATCGAATTCCTGCAG
CCCCGCTAGAGGGACAGCCCCCCCCCAAAGCCCCCAGGGATGTAATTACGTCCCTCCCCCGCTAGGGGGC
AGCAGCGAGCCGCCCGGGGCTCCGCTCCGGTCCGGCGCTCCCCCCGCATCCCCGAGCCGGCAGCGTGCGG
GGACAGCCCGGGCACGGGGAAGGTGGCACGGGATCGCTTTCCTCTGAACGCTTCTCGCTGCTCTTTGAGC
CTGCAGACACCTGGGGGGATACGGGGAAAAAGCTTTAGGCTGAAAGAGAGATTTAGAATGACAGAATCAT
AGAACGGCCTGGGCGCGCCTGGTGGCGAACGATCAACAGACGGGAGAGGCAGAAAGTCTTCGCTGACAGC
GACCGGACTCTAGGGGGTATCCCC
[124 nt withheld, positions 1985-2108]
C
[91 nt withheld, positions 2110-2200]
A
[49 nt withheld, positions 2202-2250]
CCTTTGACGTTGGAGTCCACGTTCTTT
[37 nt withheld, positions 2278-2314]
ACCCTATCTCGGTCTATTCTTTTGATTTATAAGGGATTTTGCCGATTTCGGCCTATTGGTTAAAAAATGA
GCTGATTTAACAAAAATTTAACGCGAATTAATTCTGTGGAATGTGTGTCAGTTAGGCTCAATTAGTCAGC
AACCATAGTCCCGCCCCTAACTCCGCCCATCCCGCCCCTAACTCCGCCCAGTTCCGCCCATTCTCCGCCC
CATGGCTGACTAATTTTTTTTATTTATGCAGAGGCCGAGGCCGCCTCTGCCTCTGAGCTATTCCAGAAGT
AGTGAGGAGGCTTTTTTGGAGGCCTAGGCTTTTGCAAAAAGCTCCCGGGAGCTTGTATATCCATTTTCGG
AGGTTGGGCTTCGGAATCGTTTTCCGGGACGCCGGCTGGATGATCCTCCAGCGCGGGGATCTCATGCTGG
AGTTCTTCGCCCACCCCAACTTGTTTATTGCAGCTTATAATGGTTACAAATAAAGCAATAGCATCACAAA
TTTCACAAATAAAGCATTTTTTTCACTGCATTCTAGTTGTGGTTTGTCCAAACTCATCAATGTATCTTAT
CATGTCTGTATACCGTCGACCTCTAGCTAGAGCTTGGCGTAATCATGGTCATAGCTGTTTCCTGTGTGAA
ATTGTTATCCGCTCACAATTCCACACAACATACGAGCCGGAAGCATAAAGTGTAAAGCCTGGGGTGCCTA
ATGAGTGAGCTAACTCACATTAATTGCGTTGCGCTCACTGCCCGCTTTCCAGTCGGGAAACCTGTCGTGC
CAGCTGCATTAATGAATCGGCCAACGCGCGGGGAGAGGCGGTTTGCGTATTGGGCGCTCTTCCGCTTCCT
CGCTCACTGACTCGCTGCGCTCGGTCGTTCGGCTGCGGCGAGCGGTATCAGCTCACTCAAAGGCGGTAAT
ACGGTTATCCACAGAATCAGGGGATAACGCAGGAAAGAACATGTGAGCAAAAGGCCAGCAAAAGGCCAGG
AACCGTAAAAAGGCCGCGTTGCTGGCGTTTTTCCATAGGCTCCGCCCCCCTGACGAGCATCACAAAAATC
GACGCTCAAGTCAGAGGTGGCGAAACCCGACAGGACTATAAAGATACCAGGCGTTTCCCCCTGGAAGCTC
CCTCGTGCGCTCTCCTGTTCCGACCCTGCCGCTTACCGGATACCTGTCCGCCTTTCTCCCTTCGGGAAGC
GTGGCGCTTTCTCATAGCTCACGCTGTAGGTATCTCAGTTCGGTGTAGGTCGTTCGCTCCAAGCTGGGCT
GTGTGCACGAACCCCCCGTTCAGCCCGACCGCTGCGCCTTATCCGGTAACTATCGTCTTGAGTCCAACCC
GGTAAGACACGACTTATCGCCACTGGCAGCAGCCACTGGTAACAGGATTAGCAGAGCGAGGTATGTAGGC
GGTGCTACAGAGTTCTTGAAGTGGTGGCCTAACTACGGCTACACTAGAAGAACAGTATTTGGTATCTGCG
CTCTGCTGAAGCCAGTTACCTTCGGAAAAAGAGTTGGTAGCTCTTGATCCGGCAAACAAACCACCGCTGG
TAGCGGTGGTTTTTTTGTTTGCAAGCAGCAGATTACGCGCAGAAAAAAAGGATCTCAAGAAGATCCTTTG
ATCTTTTCTACGGGGTCTGACGCTCAGTGGAACGAAAACTCACGTTAAGGGATTTTGGTCATGAGATTAT
CAAAAAGGATCTTCACCTAGATCCTTTTAAATTAAAAATGAAGTTTTAAATCAATCTAAAGTATATATGA
GTAAACTTGGTCTGACAGTTACCAATGCTTAATCAGTGAGGCACCTATCTCAGCGATCTGTCTATTTCGT
TCATCCATAGTTGCCTGACTCCCCGTCGTGTAGATAACTACGATACGGGAGGGCTTACCATCTGGCCCCA
GTGCTGCAATGATACCGCGAGATCCACGCTCACCGGCTCCAGATTTATCAGCAATAAACCAGCCAGCCGG
AAGGGCCGAGCGCAGAAGTGGTCCTGCAACTTTATCCGCCTCCATCCAGTCTATTAATTGTTGCCGGGAA
GCTAGAGTAAGTAGTTCGCCAGTTAATAGTTTGCGCAACGTTGTTGCCATTGCTACAGGCATCGTGGTGT
CACGCTCGTCGTTTGGTATGGCTTCATTCAGCTCCGGTTCCCAACGATCAAGGCGAGTTACATGATCCCC
CATGTTGTGCAAAAAAGCGGTTAGCTCCTTCGGTCCTCCGATCGTTGTCAGAAGTAAGTTGGCCGCAGTG
TTATCACTCATGGTTATGGCAGCACTGCATAATTCTCTTACTGTCATGCCATCCGTAAGATGCTTTTCTG
TGACTGGTGAGTACTCAACCAAGTCATTCTGAGAATAGTGTATGCGGCGACCGAGTTGCTCTTGCCCGGC
GTCAATACGGGATAATACCGCGCCACATAGCAGAACTTTAAAAGTGCTCATCATTGGAAAACGTTCTTCG
GGGCGAAAACTCTCAAGGATCTTACCGCTGTTGAGATCCAGTTCGATGTAACCCACTCGTGCACCCAACT
GATCTTCAGCATCTTTTACTTTCACCAGCGTTTCTGGGTGAGCAAAAACAGGAAGGCAAAATGCCGCAAA
AAAGGGAATAAGGGCGACACGGAAATGTTGAATACTCATACTCTTCCTTTTTCAATATTATTGAAGCATT
TATCAGGGTTATTGTCTCATGAGCGGATACATATTTGAATGTATTTAGAAAAATAAACAAATAGGGGTTC
CGCGCACATTTCCCCGAAAAGTGCCACCTGACGTC
